>Addgene plasmid #156671 | pD649-HAsp-KIR2DS2-Fc(DAPA)-AviTag-6xHis | depositor full sequence | sequence record 302451 | Full Sequence
TTTCAATATTATTGAAGCATTTATCAGGGTTATTGTCTCATGAGCGGATACATATTTGAATGTATTTAGA
AAAATAAACAAATAGGGGTCAGTGTTACAACCAATTAACCAATTCTGAACATTATCGCGAGCCCATTTAT
ACCTGAATATGGCTCATAACACCCCTTGCTCATGACCAAAATCCCTTAACGTGAGTTACGCGCGCGTCGT
TCCACTGAGCGTCAGACCCCGTAGAAAAGATCAAAGGATCTTCTTGAGATCCTTTTTTTCTGCGCGTAAT
CTGCTGCTTGCAAACAAAAAAACCACCGCTACCAGCGGTGGTTTGTTTGCCGGATCAAGAGCTACCAACT
CTTTTTCCGAAGGTAACTGGCTTCAGCAGAGCGCAGATACCAAATACTGTTCTTCTAGTGTAGCCGTAGT
TAGCCCACCACTTCAAGAACTCTGTAGCACCGCCTACATACCTCGCTCTGCTAATCCTGTTACCAGTGGC
TGCTGCCAGTGGCGATAAGTCGTGTCTTACCGGGTTGGACTCAAGACGATAGTTACCGGATAAGGCGCAG
CGGTCGGGCTGAACGGGGGGTTCGTGCACACAGCCCAGCTTGGAGCGAACGACCTACACCGAACTGAGAT
ACCTACAGCGTGAGCTATGAGAAAGCGCCACGCTTCCCGAAGGGAGAAAGGCGGACAGGTATCCGGTAAG
CGGCAGGGTCGGAACAGGAGAGCGCACGAGGGAGCTTCCAGGGGGAAACGCCTGGTATCTTTATAGTCCT
GTCGGGTTTCGCCACCTCTGACTTGAGCGTCGATTTTTGTGATGCTCGTCAGGGGGGCGGAGCCTATGGA
AAAACGCCAGCAACGCGGCCTTTTTACGGTTCCTGGCCTTTTGCTGGCCTTTTGCTCACATGTTCTTTCC
TGCGTTATCCCCTGATTCTGTGGATAACCGTATTACCGCCTTTGAGTGAGCTGATACCGCTCGCCGCAGC
CGAACGACCGAGCGCAGCGAGTCAGTGAGCGAGGAAGCGGAAGGCGAGAGTAGGGAACTGCCAGGCATCA
AACTAAGCAGAAGGCCCCTGACGGATGGCCTTTTTGCGTTTCTACAAACTCTTTCTGTGTTGTAAAACGA
CGGCCAGTCTTAAGCTCGGGCCCCCTGGGCGGTTCTGATAACGAGTAATCGTTAATCCGCAAATAACGTA
AAAACCCGCTTCGGCGGGTTTTTTTATGGGGGGAGTTTAGGGAAAGAGCATTTGTCAGAATATTTAAGGG
CGCCTGTCACTTTGCTTGATATATGAGAATTATTTAACCTTATAAATGAGAAAAAAGCAACGCACTTTAA
ATAAGATACGTTGCTTTTTCGATTGATGAACACCTATAATTAAACTATTCATCTATTATTTATGATTTTT
TGTATATACAATATTTCTAGTTTGTTAAAGAGAATTAAGAAAATAAATCTCGAAAATAATAAAGGGAAAA
TCAGTTTTTGATATCAAAATTATACATGTCAACGATAATACAAAATATAATACAAACTATAAGATGTTAT
CAGTATTTATTATCATTTAGAATAAATTTTGTGTCGCCCTTAATTGTGAGCGGATAACAATTACGAGCTT
CATGCACAGTGGCGTTGACTCAATATTGGCCATTAGCCATATTATTCATTGGTTATATAGCATAAATCAA
TATTGGCTATTGGCCATTGCATACGTTGTATCTATATCATAATATGTACATTTATATTGGCTCATGTCCA
ATATGACCGCCATGTTGGCATTGATTATTGACTAGTTATTAATAGTAATCAATTACGGGGTCATTAGTTC
ATAGCCCATATATGGAGTTCCGCGTTACATAACTTACGGTAAATGGCCCGCCTGGCTGACCGCCCAACGA
CCCCCGCCCATTGACGTCAATAATGACGTATGTTCCCATAGTAACGCCAATAGGGACTTTCCATTGACGT
CAATGGGTGGAGTATTTACGGTAAACTGCCCACTTGGCAGTACATCAAGTGTATCATATGCCAAGTACGC
CCCCTATTGACGTCAATGACGGTAAATGGCCCGCCTGGCATTATGCCCAGTACATGACCTTATGGGACTT
TCCTACTTGGCAGTACATCTACGTATTAGTCATCGCTATTACCATGGTGATGCGGTTTTGGCAGTACATC
AATGGGCGTGGATAGCGGTTTGACTCACGGGGATTTCCAAGTCTCCACCCCATTGACGTCAATGGGAGTT
TGTTTTGGCACCAAAATCAACGGGACTTTCCAAAATGTCGTAACAACTCCGCCCCATTGACGCAAATGGG
CGGTAGGCGTGTACGGTGGGAGGTCTATATAAGCAGAGCTCGTTTAGTGAACCGTCAGATCGCCTGGAGA
CGCCATCCACGCTGTTTTGACCTCCATAGAAGACACCGGGACCGATCCAGCCTCCGCGGCCGGGAACGGT
GCATTGGAACGCGGATTCCCCGTGCCAAGAGTGACGTAAGTACCGCCTATAGAGTCTATAGGCCCACCCC
CTTGGCTTCGTTAGAACGCGGCTACAATTAATACATAACCTTATGTATCATACACATACGATTTAGGTGA
CACTATAGAATAACATCCACTTTGCCTTTCTCTCCACAGGTGTCCACTCCCAGGTCCAACTGCACCTCGG
TTCTATCGAAAACGCGCCTGCTAGCGCCACCATGAAGACCATCATTGCCCTGAGCTACATCTTCTGCCTG
GTGTTCGCTGCGGCCGCCCATGAAGGCGTGCACAGAAAACCTTCTCTGCTGGCCCATCCTGGACCTCTGG
TCAAGAGCGAAGAGACAGTGATCCTGCAGTGTTGGAGCGACGTCCGCTTCGAGCACTTTCTGCTGCACAG
AGAGGGCAAGTACAAGGACACACTGCACCTGATCGGAGAGCACCACGATGGCGTGTCCAAGGCCAATTTC
AGCATCGGCCCCATGATGCAGGATCTGGCCGGCACATACAGATGCTACGGCTCTGTGACACACAGCCCCT
ATCAGCTGTCTGCCCCTAGCGATCCCCTGGATATCGTGATCACCGGCCTGTACGAGAAGCCTAGCCTGTC
TGCTCAGCCTGGACCTACAGTTCTGGCTGGCGAAAGCGTGACCCTGAGCTGTAGCAGCAGATCCAGCTAC
GACATGTACCACCTGTCCAGAGAAGGCGAGGCCCACGAGAGAAGATTCAGCGCCGGACCTAAAGTGAACG
GCACCTTCCAGGCCGATTTTCCACTGGGACCTGCCACACACGGCGGCACCTATAGATGCTTTGGCAGCTT
CAGAGACAGCCCTTACGAGTGGTCCAACAGCAGCGATCCTCTGCTGGTGTCTGTGACCGGCAATCCCAGC
AATAGCTGGCCTTCTCCAACCGAGCCTAGCAGCAAGACAGGCAACCCCAGACATCTGCATGGCGCGCCGG
GCGGCGACAAGACCCACACCTGCCCCCCCTGCCCAGCTCCAGAACTGCTGGGAGGGCCTTCCGTGTTCCT
GTTCCCCCCCAAGCCCAAGGACACCCTGATGATCAGCAGGACCCCCGAGGTGACCTGCGTGGTGGTGGCC
GTGTCCCACGAGGACCCAGAGGTGAAGTTCAACTGGTACGTGGACGGCGTGGAGGTGCACAACGCCAAGA
CCAAGCCCAGAGAGGAGCAGTACAACAGCACCTACAGGGTGGTGTCCGTGCTGACCGTGCTGCACCAGGA
CTGGCTGAACGGCAAAGAATACAAGTGCAAAGTCTCCAACAAGGCCCTGGCTGCCCCAATCGAAAAGACA
ATCAGCAAGGCCAAGGGCCAGCCACGGGAGCCCCAGGTGTACACCCTGCCCCCCAGCCGGGAGGAGATGA
CCAAGAACCAGGTGTCCCTGACCTGTCTGGTGAAGGGCTTCTACCCCAGCGATATCGCCGTGGAGTGGGA
GAGCAACGGCCAGCCCGAGAACAACTACAAGACCACCCCCCCAGTGCTGGACAGCGACGGCAGCTTCTTC
CTGTACAGCAAGCTGACCGTGGACAAGTCCAGGTGGCAGCAGGGCAACGTGTTCAGCTGCAGCGTGATGC
ACGAGGCCCTGCACAACCACTACACCCAGAAGTCCCTGAGCCTGAGCCCCGGCGGCAGCGGTCTTAATGA
TATTTTCGAGGCTCAGAAGATTGAGTGGCATGAACACCACCACCATCACCACTAAGGCCGGCCTGTAGTC
ACTGGCACAACGCGTTACCCGGTAAGCCAATCGGGTATACACGGTCGTCATACTGCAGACAGGGTTCTTC
TACTTTGCAAGATAGTCTTGAGTAGTAAAATAAATAGATAGAGAAAATCAGCCTCGACTGTGCCTTCTAG
TTGCCAGCCATCTGTTGTTTGCCCCTCCCCCGTGCCTTCCTTGACCCTGGAAGGTGCCACTCCCACTGTC
CTTTCCTAATAAAATGAGGAAATTGCATCACAACACTCAACCCTATCTCGGTCTATTCTTTTGATTTATA
AGGGATTTTGCCGATTTCGGCCTATTGGTTAAAAAATGAGCTGATTTAACAAAAATTTAACGCGAATTAA
TTCTGTGGAATGTGTGTCAGTTAGGGTGTGGAAAGTCCCCAGGCTCCCCAGCAGGCAGAAGTATGCAAAG
CATGCATCTCAATTAGTCAGCAACCAGGTGTGGAAAGTCCCCAGGCTCCCCAGCAGGCAGAAGTATGCAA
AGCATGCATCTCAATTAGTCAGCAACCATAGTCCCGCCCCTAACTCCGCCCATCCCGCCCCTAACTCCGC
CCAGTTCCGCCCATTCTCCGCCCCATGGCTGACTAATTTTTTTTATTTATGCAGAGGCCGAGGCCGCCTC
TGCCTCTGAGCTATTCCAGAAGTAGTGAGGAGGCTTTTTTGGAGGCCTAGGCTTTTGCAAAAAGCTCCCG
GGAGCTTGTATATCCATTTTCGGATCTGATCAGCACGTGTTGACAATTAATCATCGGCATAGTATATCGG
CATAGTATAATACGACAAGGTGAGGAACTAAACCATGACCGAGTACAAGCCCACGGTGCGCCTCGCCACC
CGCGACGACGTCCCCAGGGCCGTACGCACCCTCGCCGCCGCGTTCGCCGACTACCCCGCCACGCGCCACA
CCGTCGATCCGGACCGCCACATCGAGCGGGTCACCGAGCTGCAAGAACTCTTCCTCACGCGCGTCGGGCT
CGACATCGGCAAGGTGTGGGTCGCGGACGACGGCGCCGCGGTGGCGGTCTGGACCACGCCGGAGAGCGTC
GAAGCGGGGGCGGTGTTCGCCGAGATCGGCCCGCGCATGGCCGAGTTGAGCGGTTCCCGGCTGGCCGCGC
AGCAACAGATGGAAGGCCTCCTGGCGCCGCACCGGCCCAAGGAGCCCGCGTGGTTCCTGGCCACCGTCGG
CGTCTCGCCCGACCACCAGGGCAAGGGTCTGGGCAGCGCCGTCGTGCTCCCCGGAGTGGAGGCGGCCGAG
CGCGCCGGGGTGCCCGCCTTCCTGGAGACATCCGCGCCCCGCAACCTCCCCTTCTACGAGCGGCTCGGCT
TCACCGTCACCGCCGACGTCGAGGTGCCCGAAGGACCGCGCACCTGGTGCATGACCCGCAAGCCCGGTGC
CTGACACGTGCTACGAGATTTCGATTCCACCGCCGCCTTCTATGAAAGGTTGGGCTTCGGAATCGTTTTC
CGGGACGCCGGCTGGATGATCCTCCAGCGCGGGGATCTCATGCTGGAGTTCTTCGCCCACCCCAACTTGT
TTATTGCAGCTTATAATGGTTACAAATAAAGCAATAGCATCACAAATTTCACAAATAAAGCATTTTTTTC
ACTGCATTCTAGTTGTGGTTTGTCCAAACTCATCAATGTATCTTATCATGTCTGTATACCGTCGACCTCT
AGCTAGAGCTTGGCGTAATCATGGTCATTACCAATGCTTAATCAGTGAGGCACCTATCTCAGCGATCTGT
CTATTTCGTTCATCCATAGTTGCCTGACTCCCCGTCGTGTAGATAACTACGATACGGGAGGGCTTACCAT
CTGGCCCCAGCGCTGCGATGATACCGCGAGAACCACGCTCACCGGCTCCGGATTTATCAGCAATAAACCA
GCCAGCCGGAAGGGCCGAGCGCAGAAGTGGTCCTGCAACTTTATCCGCCTCCATCCAGTCTATTAATTGT
TGCCGGGAAGCTAGAGTAAGTAGTTCGCCAGTTAATAGTTTGCGCAACGTTGTTGCCATCGCTACAGGCA
TCGTGGTGTCACGCTCGTCGTTTGGTATGGCTTCATTCAGCTCCGGTTCCCAACGATCAAGGCGAGTTAC
ATGATCCCCCATGTTGTGCAAAAAAGCGGTTAGCTCCTTCGGTCCTCCGATCGTTGTCAGAAGTAAGTTG
GCCGCAGTGTTATCACTCATGGTTATGGCAGCACTGCATAATTCTCTTACTGTCATGCCATCCGTAAGAT
GCTTTTCTGTGACTGGTGAGTACTCAACCAAGTCATTCTGAGAATAGTGTATGCGGCGACCGAGTTGCTC
TTGCCCGGCGTCAATACGGGATAATACCGCGCCACATAGCAGAACTTTAAAAGTGCTCATCATTGGAAAA
CGTTCTTCGGGGCGAAAACTCTCAAGGATCTTACCGCTGTTGAGATCCAGTTCGATGTAACCCACTCGTG
CACCCAACTGATCTTCAGCATCTTTTACTTTCACCAGCGTTTCTGGGTGAGCAAAAACAGGAAGGCAAAA
TGCCGCAAAAAAGGGAATAAGGGCGACACGGAAATGTTGAATACTCATATTCTTCCTT
Features (pLannotate 1.2.2; 21 found; start..end, strand, type, name):
    119..143     -  CDS            KanR (fragment): aminoglycoside phosphotransferase; aph(3')-Ia; confers resistance to kanamycin
    254..842     +  rep_origin     ori: high-copy-number ColE1/pMB1/pBR322/pUC origin of replication
   1067..1084    +  terminator     rrnB T2 terminator (fragment): transcription terminator T2 from the E. coli rrnB gene
   1109..1128    -  CDS            lacZα (fragment): LacZα fragment of β-galactosidase; lacZ fragment
   1584..1600    +  protein_bind   lac operator: The lac repressor binds to the lac operator to inhibit transcription in E. coli. This inhibition can be relieved by adding lactose or isopropyl-β-D-thiogalactopyranoside (IPTG). lac repressor encoded by lacI
   1843..2146    +  enhancer       CMV enhancer: human cytomegalovirus immediate early enhancer
   2147..2350    +  promoter       CMV promoter: human cytomegalovirus (CMV) immediate early promoter
   2486..2529    +  intron         CMV intron (fragment): modified intron A from human cytomegalovirus
   2581..2599    +  promoter       SP6 promoter: promoter for bacteriophage SP6 RNA polymerase
   2603..2640    +  CDS            IgH signal sequence (fragment): signal sequence from the mouse immunoglobulin heavy chain variable region
   2722..3420    +  CDS            KIR2DS2 (fragment): KI2S2_HUMAN - Also known as CD158J, NKAT5. Experimental evidence at protein level: Swiss-Prot protein existence level 1. Receptor on natural killer (NK) cells for HLA-C alleles. Does not inhibit the activity of NK cells. From Homo sapiens (Human).
   3436..4113    +  CDS            IGHG1 (fragment): IGHG1_HUMAN - Experimental evidence at protein level: Swiss-Prot protein existence level 1. Constant region of immunoglobulin heavy chains. Immunoglobulins, also known as antibodies, are membrane-bound or secreted glycoproteins produced by B lymphocytes. In the recognition phase of humoral immunity, the membrane-bound immunoglobulins serve as receptors which, upon binding of a specific antigen, trigger the clonal expansion and differentiation of B lymphocytes into immunoglobulins- secreting plasma cells. Secreted immunoglobulins mediate the effector phase of humoral immunity, which results in
   4328..4439    +  polyA_signal   bGH poly(A) signal: bovine growth hormone polyadenylation signal
   4440..4548    +  rep_origin     f1 ori (fragment): f1 bacteriophage origin of replication; arrow indicates direction of (+) strand synthesis
   4562..4891    +  promoter       SV40 promoter: SV40 enhancer and early promoter
   4939..4986    +  promoter       EM7 promoter: synthetic bacterial promoter&nbsp
   5005..5604    +  CDS            PuroR (fragment): puromycin N-acetyltransferase; pac from Streptomyces; confers resistance to puromycin
   5614..5739    +  CDS            ble (fragment): BLE_KLEPN - Experimental evidence at protein level: Swiss-Prot protein existence level 1. Binding protein with a strong affinity to the bleomycin family of antibiotics. Binds to CL990; an antimitotic-antibiotic compound. From Klebsiella pneumoniae.
   5734..5855    +  polyA_signal   SV40 poly(A) signal: SV40 polyadenylation signal
   5908..6768    -  CDS            AmpR: β-lactamase; bla; confers resistance to ampicillin, carbenicillin, and related antibiotics
   6771..89      -  promoter       AmpR promoter (fragment) (across the origin): bla
