[The description below was written by a language model from this plasmid's Addgene catalogue record and pLannotate feature annotations shown in this document.]
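Description:
pD649-HAsp-KIR2DS2-Fc(DAPA)-AviTag-6xHis is a mammalian expression plasmid built on the pD649 backbone for producing a secreted, Fc-fused form of the extracellular domain of human KIR2DS2 (CD158J), an activating natural killer cell receptor for HLA-C alleles. It is maintained in E. coli at high copy through a ColE1/pUC-type origin and selected with ampicillin via the β-lactamase gene. The annotated sequence also carries an SV40 early promoter/EM7 promoter cassette driving a puromycin N-acetyltransferase gene with an SV40 polyadenylation signal, which would allow puromycin selection in mammalian cells. Short fragments matching KanR, lacZα, ble and the f1 origin appear to be backbone remnants rather than functional parts.

Expression is driven by the CMV immediate-early enhancer and promoter, followed by a partial CMV intron A and an SP6 promoter that could support in vitro transcription and serves as a sequencing primer site. The open reading frame starts with a secretion signal: the plasmid name indicates an HA signal peptide, while the automated annotation flags a partial match to an immunoglobulin heavy-chain leader. The KIR2DS2 ectodomain sits between retained NotI and AscI sites, so it can be exchanged as a cassette. It is fused at its C terminus to a human IgG1 Fc carrying the D265A and P329A (DAPA) substitutions, which are commonly used to reduce Fc effector binding, then an AviTag for site-specific biotinylation by BirA and a 6xHis tag for metal-affinity purification. The two small tags are recorded in the catalogue but not picked up in the feature table. A bGH polyadenylation signal ends the transcript.

The construct belongs to a collection used to map extracellular interactions among human immunoglobulin-superfamily cell-surface proteins. The depositor notes that some plasmids in the set may carry an IS4-like transposase insertion upstream of the CMV promoter; none is annotated here.
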