Addgene plasmid #156671: pD649-HAsp-KIR2DS2-Fc(DAPA)-AviTag-6xHis
Purpose: Mammalian expression of cell-surface protein extracellular domain fused to Fc(DAPA)-Avi-6xHis. Protein is secreted from cells.
Depositing lab: Chris Garcia. Depositing organization: Stanford University. Publication: A Human IgSF Cell-Surface Interactome Reveals a Complex Network of Protein-Protein Interactions. Wojtowicz WM, Vielmetter J, Fernandes RA, Siepe DH, Eastman CL, Chisholm GB, Cox S, Klock H, Anderson PW, Rue SM, Miller JJ, Glaser SM, Bragstad ML, Vance J, Lam AW, Lesley SA, Zinn K, Garcia KC. Cell. 2020 Aug 20;182(4):1027-1043.e17. doi: 10.1016/j.cell.2020.07.025. PubMed 32822567.
Backbone
  Vector backbone: pD649
  Backbone size w/o insert (bp): 6106
  Vector type: Mammalian Expression
Growth in bacteria
  Bacterial resistance: Ampicillin, 100 μg/mL
  Growth temperature: 37°C
  Growth strain: DH5alpha
  Copy number: High Copy
Gene/Insert
  Gene/Insert name: KIR2DS2 (alt name: KI2S2)
  Species: H. sapiens (human)
  Insert size (bp): 672
  Mutation: Fc region of human IgG contains D265A and P329A mutations (DAPA)
  Entrez Gene: KIR2DS2 (a.k.a. 183ActI, CD158J, CD158b, KIR-2DS2, KIR2DL1, NKAT-5, NKAT5, cl-49)
  Promoter: CMV/SP6
  Tag / fusion protein: Fc(DAPA)-AviTag-6xHis (C terminal on backbone)
  Cloning method: Restriction Enzyme; 5′ cloning site GCGGCCGC (not destroyed); 3′ cloning site GGCGCGCC (not destroyed)
  Sequencing primers: 5′ ATTTAGGTGACACTATAG; 3′ CACGTACCAGTTGAACTTCACC
Resource information
  A portion of this plasmid was derived from a plasmid made by: synthesis by ThermoFisher
Terms and licenses: Academic/Nonprofit Terms; Industry Terms: Not Available to Industry
Depositor comments: Some plasmids in this collection may have an IS4-like element ISVsa5 family transposase upstream of the CMV promoter.
How to cite: pD649-HAsp-KIR2DS2-Fc(DAPA)-AviTag-6xHis was a gift from Chris Garcia (Addgene plasmid # 156671)
