>Addgene plasmid #156671 | pD649-HAsp-KIR2DS2-Fc(DAPA)-AviTag-6xHis | depositor partial sequence | sequence record 302452 | insert (extracellular domain)
CATGAAGGCGTGCACAGAAAACCTTCTCTGCTGGCCCATCCTGGACCTCTGGTCAAGAGCGAAGAGACAG
TGATCCTGCAGTGTTGGAGCGACGTCCGCTTCGAGCACTTTCTGCTGCACAGAGAGGGCAAGTACAAGGA
CACACTGCACCTGATCGGAGAGCACCACGATGGCGTGTCCAAGGCCAATTTCAGCATCGGCCCCATGATG
CAGGATCTGGCCGGCACATACAGATGCTACGGCTCTGTGACACACAGCCCCTATCAGCTGTCTGCCCCTA
GCGATCCCCTGGATATCGTGATCACCGGCCTGTACGAGAAGCCTAGCCTGTCTGCTCAGCCTGGACCTAC
AGTTCTGGCTGGCGAAAGCGTGACCCTGAGCTGTAGCAGCAGATCCAGCTACGACATGTACCACCTGTCC
AGAGAAGGCGAGGCCCACGAGAGAAGATTCAGCGCCGGACCTAAAGTGAACGGCACCTTCCAGGCCGATT
TTCCACTGGGACCTGCCACACACGGCGGCACCTATAGATGCTTTGGCAGCTTCAGAGACAGCCCTTACGA
GTGGTCCAACAGCAGCGATCCTCTGCTGGTGTCTGTGACCGGCAATCCCAGCAATAGCTGGCCTTCTCCA
ACCGAGCCTAGCAGCAAGACAGGCAACCCCAGACATCTGCAT
